Addgene plasmid #48121: pSPYngK+-hp
Purpose: Shuttle vector E. coli/B.meg.; carrying the codon optimized sequence of the signal peptide for protein secretion of the Bacillus megaterium protein YngK under control of the xylose inducible promoter
Depositing lab: Dieter Jahn. Depositing organization: Technische Universitaet Braunschweig. Publication: High-yield intra- and extracellular protein production using Bacillus megaterium. Stammen S, Muller BK, Korneli C, Biedendieck R, Gamer M, Franco-Lara E, Jahn D. Appl Environ Microbiol. 2010 Jun;76(12):4037-46. doi: 10.1128/AEM.00431-10. Epub 2010 Apr 30. PubMed 20435764.
Backbone
  Vector backbone: pMM1520
  Backbone manufacturer: Malten et al., 2005
  Vector type: Bacterial Expression, Synthetic Biology
Growth in bacteria
  Bacterial resistance: Ampicillin, 100 μg/mL
  Growth temperature: 37°C
  Growth strain: DH10B
  Growth instructions: For Bacillus megaterium: Tetracycline and 37 °C
  Copy number: Unknown
Gene/Insert
  Gene/Insert name: codon optimized signal peptide of YngK
Terms and licenses: Academic/Nonprofit Terms; Industry Terms: Not Available to Industry
How to cite: pSPYngK+-hp was a gift from Dieter Jahn (Addgene plasmid # 48121 ; http://n2t.net/addgene:48121 ; RRID:Addgene_48121)
