[The description below was written by a language model from this plasmid's Addgene catalogue record and pLannotate feature annotations shown in this document.]
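Description:
pSPYngK+-hp is an Escherichia coli/Bacillus megaterium shuttle vector built on the pMM1520 backbone and designed for xylose-inducible, secretory production of recombinant proteins in B. megaterium. For cloning and propagation in E. coli it carries a high-copy ColE1/pUC-type origin and the β-lactamase gene with its own promoter, giving ampicillin resistance. For maintenance in the Gram-positive host it carries a repB replication gene and a tetL-type tetracycline efflux gene preceded by its short leader peptide, so tetracycline is the selection used in B. megaterium. A fragment of a pre/mob gene, a remnant of the small Gram-positive plasmids from which this part of the backbone derives, is also annotated.

The payload is a codon-optimized sequence encoding the signal peptide of the B. megaterium protein YngK, placed under the xylose-inducible promoter. The xylR gene on the plasmid encodes the repressor that keeps this promoter off until xylose is added. Neither the promoter nor the signal peptide is picked up as a separate feature in the automated annotation, but the catalogue entry states both. By position they would lie in the unannotated stretch between the end of xylR, which is transcribed in the opposite direction, and a short 6xHis tag coding sequence just downstream. This layout suggests that a gene of interest is inserted in frame after the signal peptide, yielding a fusion that is directed to the secretion pathway and exported into the medium, with the His tag available for affinity purification. However, the record does not describe the cloning sites or the exact tag arrangement. The vector belongs to a series developed for high-yield intra- and extracellular protein production in B. megaterium.
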