Features (pLannotate 1.2.2; 9 found; start..end, strand, type, name):
    726..743     +  CDS            7xHis (fragment): 6xHis affinity tag
    884..1472    -  rep_origin     ori: high-copy-number ColE1/pMB1/pBR322/pUC origin of replication
   1643..2503    -  CDS            AmpR: β-lactamase; bla; confers resistance to ampicillin, carbenicillin, and related antibiotics
   2504..2608    -  promoter       AmpR promoter: bla
   2772..4148    -  CDS            TcR: tetracycline efflux protein; Bacillus subtilis tetL; confers resistance to tetracycline
   4185..4244    -  CDS            tetL: LPTR_BACCE - Protein predicted: Swiss-Prot protein existence level 4. From Bacillus cereus.
   4348..5352    -  CDS            repB: RepB replication protein; repB; from Enterococcus faecalis plasmid pAMα1 AAN03827.1 22652809.0
   5579..5764    -  CDS            pre (fragment): PRE2_STAAM - Also known as mob. Protein inferred from homology: Swiss-Prot protein existence level 3. The interaction of the RSA site and the PRE protein may not only serves a function in plasmid maintenance, but may also contributes to the distribution of small antibiotic resistance plasmids among Gram- positive bacteria. From Staphylococcus aureus (strain Mu50 / ATCC 700699).
   5821..341     -  CDS            xylR (across the origin): XYLR_BACPZ - Protein inferred from homology: Swiss-Prot protein existence level 3. Transcriptional repressor of xylose-utilizing enzymes. From Bacillus subtilis subsp. spizizenii (strain ATCC 23059 / NRRL B-14472 / W23).
>Addgene plasmid #48121 | pSPYngK+-hp | depositor full sequence | sequence record 69947 | pSPYngK+-hp sequence 6616 bps
GCGGAAGAACTAGACAAGTCAGAAGTCTTCTCGAGAATAATATTTCCTTCTAAGTCGGTTAGAATTCCGT
TAAGATAGTCGACTCCTATATCAATACCAATCGAGTAGCCTGCATTCTTATTAAAAACAAGCATTACAGG
TCTTCTGCCGCCTCTAGATTGCCCTGCCCCAATTTCAAAAATAAAATCTTTTTCAAGCAGTGTATTTACT
TGAGAGGAGACAGTAGACTTGTTTAATCCTGTAATCTCAGAGAGAGTTGCCCTGGAGACAGGGGAGTTCT
TCAAAATTTCATCTAATATTAATTTTTGATTCATTTTTTTTACTAAAGCTTGATCTGCAATTTGAATAAT
AACCACTCCTTTGTTTATCCACCGAACTAAGTTGGTGTTTTTTGAAGCTTGAATTAGATATTTAAAAGTA
TCATATCTAATATTATAACTAAATTTTCTAAAAAAAACATTGACATAAACATTTAATTAATATATGATGA
GATAAAGTTAGTTTATTGGATAAACAAACTAACTCAATTAAGATAGTTGATGGATAAACTTGTTCACTTA
AATCAAGGAGGTGAATGTACAATGTATATTAAAAAATGTATTGGTTCTATTTTATTCTTATTATTATTCT
GTTCTTCTGCTTTACCAGCTAAAGCTGATACTAGTTCGAAGATCTCCGGAGCTCCCGGGATCCGGTACCG
GCCGCATGCCGGCCTGAGAGGATCGCATCACCATCACCATCACTAACCGGTCCAAGAATTGGAGCCAATC
AATTCTTGCGGAGAACTGTGAATGCGCAAACCAACCCTTGGCAGAACATATCCATCGCGTCCGCCATCTC
CAGCAGCCGCACGCGGCGCATCTCGGGCCGCGTTGCTGGCGTTTTTCCATAGGCTCCGCCCCCCTGACGA
GCATCACAAAAATCGACGCTCAAGTCAGAGGTGGCGAAACCCGACAGGACTATAAAGATACCAGGCGTTT
CCCCCTGGAAGCTCCCTCGTGCGCTCTCCTGTTCCGACCCTGCCGCTTACCGGATACCTGTCCGCCTTTC
TCCCTTCGGGAAGCGTGGCGCTTTCTCATAGCTCACGCTGTAGGTATCTCAGTTCGGTGTAGGTCGTTCG
CTCCAAGCTGGGCTGTGTGCACGAACCCCCCGTTCAGCCCGACCGCTGCGCCTTATCCGGTAACTATCGT
CTTGAGTCCAACCCGGTAAGACACGACTTATCGCCACTGGCAGCAGCCACTGGTAACAGGATTAGCAGAG
CGAGGTATGTAGGCGGTGCTACAGAGTTCTTGAAGTGGTGGCCTAACTACGGCTACACTAGAAGGACAGT
ATTTGGTATCTGCGCTCTGCTGAAGCCAGTTACCTTCGGAAAAAGAGTTGGTAGCTCTTGATCCGGCAAA
CAAACCACCGCTGGTAGCGGTGGTTTTTTTGTTTGCAAGCAGCAGATTACGCGCAGAAAAAAAGGATCTC
AAGAAGATCCTTTGATCTTTTCTACGGGGTCTGACGCTCAGTGGAACGAAAACTCACGTTAAGGGATTTT
GGTCATGAGATTATCAAAAAGGATCTTCACCTAGATCCTTTTAAATTAAAAATGAAGTTTTAAATCAATC
TAAAGTATATATGAGTAAACTTGGTCTGACAGTTACCAATGCTTAATCAGTGAGGCACCTATCTCAGCGA
TCTGTCTATTTCGTTCATCCATAGTTGCCTGACTCCCCGTCGTGTAGATAACTACGATACGGGAGGGCTT
ACCATCTGGCCCCAGTGCTGCAATGATACCGCGAGACCCACGCTCACCGGCTCCAGATTTATCAGCAATA
AACCAGCCAGCCGGAAGGGCCGAGCGCAGAAGTGGTCCTGCAACTTTATCCGCCTCCATCCAGTCTATTA
ATTGTTGCCGGGAAGCTAGAGTAAGTAGTTCGCCAGTTAATAGTTTGCGCAACGTTGTTGCCATTGCTGC
AGGCATCGTGGTGTCACGCTCGTCGTTTGGTATGGCTTCATTCAGCTCCGGTTCCCAACGATCAAGGCGA
GTTACATGATCCCCCATGTTGTGCAAAAAAGCGGTTAGCTCCTTCGGTCCTCCGATCGTTGTCAGAAGTA
AGTTGGCCGCAGTGTTATCACTCATGGTTATGGCAGCACTGCATAATTCTCTTACTGTCATGCCATCCGT
AAGATGCTTTTCTGTGACTGGTGAGTACTCAACCAAGTCATTCTGAGAATAGTGTATGCGGCGACCGAGT
TGCTCTTGCCCGGCGTCAACACGGGATAATACCGCGCCACATAGCAGAACTTTAAAAGTGCTCATCATTG
GAAAACGTTCTTCGGGGCGAAAACTCTCAAGGATCTTACCGCTGTTGAGATCCAGTTCGATGTAACCCAC
TCGTGCACCCAACTGATCTTCAGCATCTTTTACTTTCACCAGCGTTTCTGGGTGAGCAAAAACAGGAAGG
CAAAATGCCGCAAAAAAGGGAATAAGGGCGACACGGAAATGTTGAATACTCATACTCTTCCTTTTTCAAT
ATTATTGAAGCATTTATCAGGGTTATTGTCTCATGAGCGGATACATATTTGAATGTATTTAGAAAAATAA
ACAAATAGGGGTTCCGCGCACATTTCCCCGAAAAGTGCCACCTGACGTCTAAGAAACCATTATTATCATG
ACATTAACCTATAAAAATAGGCGTATCACGAGGCCCTTTCGTCTTCAAGAATTCCTGTTATAAAAAAAGG
ATCAATTTTGAACTCTCTCCCAAAGTTGATCCCTTAACGATTTAGAAATCCCTTTGAGAATGTTTATATA
CATTCAAGGTAACCAGCCAACTAATGACAATGATTCCTGAAAAAAGTAATAACAAATTACTATACAGATA
AGTTGACTGATCAACTTCCATAGGTAACAACCTTTGATCAAGTAAGGGTATGGATAATAAACCACCTACA
ATTGCAATACCTGTTCCCTCTGATAAAAAGCTGGTAAAGTTAAGCAAACTCATTCCAGCACCAGCTTCCT
GCTGTTTCAAGCTACTTGAAACAATTGTTGATATAACTGTTTTGGTGAACGAAAGCCCACCTAAAACAAA
TACGATTATAATTGTCATGAACCATGATGTTGTTTCTAAAAGAAAGGAAGCAGTTAAAAAGCTAACAGAA
AGAAATGTAACTCCGATGTTTAACACGTATAAAGGACCTCTTCTATCAACAAGTATCCCACCAATGTAGC
CGAAAATAATGACACTCATTGTTCCAGGGAAAATAATTACACTTCCGATTTCGGCAGTACTTAGCTGGTG
AACATCTTTCATCATATAAGGAACCATAGAGACAAACCCTGCTACTGTTCCAAATATAATTCCCCCACAA
AGAACTCCAATCATAAAAGGTATATTTTTCCCTAATCCGGGATCAACAAAAGGATCTGTTACTTTCCTGA
TATGTTTTACAAATATCAGGAATGACAGCACGCTAACGATAAGAAAAGAAATGCTATATGATGTTGTAAA
CAACATAAAAAATACAATGCCTACAGACATTAGTATAATTCCTTTGATATCAAAATGACCTTTTATCCTT
ACTTCTTTCTTTAATAATTTCATAAGAAACGGAACAGTGATAATTGTTATCATAGGAATGAGTAGAAGAT
AGGACCAATGAATATAATGGGCTATCATTCCACCAATCGCTGGACCGACTCCTTCTCCCATGGCTACTAT
CGATCCAATAAGACCAAATGCTTTACCCCTATTTTCCTTTGGAATATAGCGCGCAACTACAACCATTACG
AGTGCTGGAAATGCAGCTGCACCAGCCCCTTGAATAAAACGAGCCATAATAAGTAAGGAAAAGAAAGAAT
GGCCAACAAACCCAATTACCGACCCGAAACAATTTATTATAATTCCAAATAGGAGTAACCTTTTGATGCC
TAATTGATCAGATAGCTTTCCATATACAGCTGTTCCAATGGAAAAGGTTAACATAAAGGCTGTGTTCACC
CAGTTTGTACTCGCAGGTGGTTTATTAAAATCATTTGCAATATCAGGTAATGAGACGTTCAAAACCATTT
CATTTAATACGCTAAAAAAAGATAAAATGCAAAGCCAAATTAAAATTTGGTTGTGTCGTAAATTCGATTG
TGAATAGGATGTATTCACATTTCACCCTCCAATAATGAGGGCAGACGTAGTTTATAGGGTTAATGATACG
CTTCCCTCTTTTAATTGAACCCTGTTACATTCATTACACTTCATAATTAATTCCTCCTAAACTTGATTAA
AACATTTTACCACATATAAACTAAGTTTTAAATTCAGTATTTCATCACTTATACAACAATATGGCCCGTT
TGTTGAACTACTCTTTAATAAAATAATTTTTCCGTTCCCAATTCCACATTGCAATAATAGAAAATCCATC
TTCATCGGCTTTTTCGTCATCATCTGTATGAATCAAATCGCCTTCTTCTGTGTCATCAAGGTTTAATTTT
TTATGTATTTCTTTTAACAAACCACCATAGGAGATTAACCTTTTACGGTGTAAACCTTCCTCCAAATCAG
ACAAACGTTTCAAATTCTTTTCTTCATCATCGGTCATAAAATCCGTATCCTTTACAGGATATTTTGCAGT
TTCGTCAATTGCCGATTGTATATCCGATTTATATTTATTTTTCGGTCGAATCATTTGAACTTTTACATTT
GGATCATAGTCTAATTTCATTGCCTTTTTCCAAAATTGAATCCATTGTTTTTGATTCACGTAGTTTTCTG
TATTCTTAAAATAAGTTGGTTCCACACATACCAATACATGCATGTGCTGATTATAAGAATTATCTTTATT
ATTTATTGTCACTTCCGTTGCACGCATAAAACCAACAAGATTTTTATTAATTTTTTTATATTGCATCATT
CGGCGAAATCCTTGAGCCATATCTGACAAACTCTTATTTAATTCTTCGCCATCATAAACATTTTTAACTG
TTAATGTGAGAAACAACCAACGAACTGTTGGCTTTTGTTTAATAACTTCAGCAACAACCTTTTGTGACTG
AATGCCATGTTTCATTGCTCTCCTCCAGTTGCACATTGGACAAAGCCTGGATTTACAAAACCACACTCGA
TACAACTTTCTTTCGCCTGTTTCACGATTTTGTTTATACTCTAATATTTCAGCACAATCTTTTACTCTTT
CAGCCTTTTTAAATTCAAGAATATGCAGAAGTTCAAAGTAATCAACATTAGCGATTTTCTTTTCTCTCCA
TGGTCTCACTTTTCCACTTTTTGTCTTGTCCACTAAAACCCTTGATTTTTCATCTGAATAAATGCTACTA
TTAGGACACATAATATTAAAAGAAACCCCCATCTATTTAGTTATTTGTTTGGTCACTTATAACTTTAACA
GATGGGGTTTTTCTGTGCAACCAATTTTAAGGGTTTTCAATACTTTAAAACACATACATACCAACACTTC
AACGCACCTTTCAGCAACTAAAATAAAAATGACGTTATTTCTATATGTATCAAGATAAGAAAGAACAAGT
TCAAAACCATCAAAAAAAGACACCTTTTCAGGTGCTTTTTTTATTTTATAAACTCATTCCCTGATCTCGA
CTTCGTTCTTTTTTTACCTCTCGGTTATGAGTTAGTTCAAATTCGTTCTTTTTAGGTTCTAAATCGTGTT
TTTCTTGGAATTGTGCTGTTTTATCCTTTACCTTGTCTACAAACCCCTTAAAAACGTTTTTAAAGGCTTT
TAAGCCGTCTGTACGTTCCTTAAGATCAACAGTGATATAGTTTGCTAACCTTTGCGTTCACTTAACTAAC
TTATAGGGGTAACACTTAAAAAAGAATCAATAACGATAGAAACCGCTCCTAAAGCAGGTGCATTTTTTCC
TAACGAAGAAGGCAATAGTTCACATTTATTGTCTAAATGAGAATGGACTCTAGAAGAAACTTCGTTTTTA
ATCGTATTTAAAACAATGGGATGAGATTCAATTATATGATTTCTCAAGATAACAGCTTCTATATCAAATG
TATTAAGGATATTGGTTAATCCAATTCCGATATAAAAGCCAAAGTTTTGAAGTGCATTTAACATTTCTAC
ATCATTTTTATTTGCGCGTTCCACAATCTCTTTTCGAGAAATATTCTTTTCTTCTTTAGAGAGCGAAGCC
AGTAACGCTTTTTCAGAAGCATATAATTCCCAACAGCCTCGATTTCCACAGCTGCATTTGGGTCCATTAA
AATCTATCGTCATATGACCCATTTCCCCAGAAAAACCCTGAACACCTTTATACAATTCGTTGTTAATAAC
AAGTCCAGTTCCAATTCCGATATTAATACTGATGTAAACGATGTTTTCATAGTTTTTTGTCATACCAAAT
ACTTTTTCACCGTATGCTCCTGCATTAGCTTCATTTTCAACAAAAACCGGAACATTAAACTCACTCTCAA
TTAAAAACTGCAAATCTTTGATATTCCAATTTAAGTTAGGCATGAAAATAATTTGCTGATGACGATCTAC
AAGGCCTGGAACACAAATTCCTATTCCGACTAGACCATAAGGGGACTCAGGCATATGGGTTACAAAACCA
TGAATAAGTGCAAATAAAATCTCTTTTACTTCACTA
