>Addgene plasmid #48121 | pSPYngK+-hp | addgene partial sequence | sequence record 72386 | pBR322ori-F 5'-GGGAAACGCCTGGTATCTTT-3'
CTCTGACTTGAGCGTCGATTTTTGTGATGCTCGTCAGGGGGGCGGAGCCTATGGAAAAACGCCAGCAACG
CGGCCCGAGATGCGCCGCGTGCGGCTGCTGGAGATGGCGGACGCGATGGATATGTTCTGCCAAGGGTTGG
TTTGCGCATTCACAGTTCTCCGCAAGAATTGATTGGCTCCAATTCTTGGACCGGTTAGTGATGGTGATGG
TGATGCGATCCTCTCAGGCCGGCATGCGGCCGGTACCGGATCCCGGGAGCTCCGGAGATCTTCGAACTAG
TATCAGCTTTAGCTGGTAAAGCAGAAGAACAGAATAATAATAAGAATAAAATAGAACCAATACATTTTTT
AATATACATTGTACATTCACCTCCTTGATTTAAGTGAACAAGTTTATCCATCAACTATCTTAATTGAGTT
AGTTTGTTTATCCAATAAACTAACTTTATCTCATCATATATTAATTAAATGTTTATGTCAATGTTTTTTT
TAGAAAATTTAGTTATAATATTAGATATGATACTTTTAAATATCTAATTCAAGCTTCAAAAAACACCAAC
TTAGTTCGGTGGATAAACAAAGGAGTGGTTATTATTCAAATTGCAGATCAAGCTTTAGTAAAAAAAATGA
ATCAAAAATTAATATTAGATGAAATTTTGAAGAACTCCCCTGTCTCCAGGGCAACTCTCTCTGAGATTAC
AGGATTAAACAAGTCTACTGTCTCCTCTCAAGTAAATACACTGCTTGAAAAAGATTTTATTTTTGAAATT
GGGGCAGGGCAATCTAGAGGCGGCAGAAGACCTGTAATGCTTGTTTTTAAT
